Addgene plasmid #142932: TFORF2344
Purpose: Lentiviral vector for overexpressing transcription factor ORFs with unique 24-bp barcodes. Barcodes facilitate identification of transcription factors in pooled screens.
Depositing lab: Feng Zhang. Depositing organization: Broad Institute. Publication: A transcription factor atlas of directed differentiation. Joung J, Ma S, Tay T, Geiger-Schuller KR, Kirchgatterer PC, Verdine VK, Guo B, Arias-Garcia MA, Allen WE, Singh A, Kuksenko O, Abudayyeh OO, Gootenberg JS, Fu Z, Macrae RK, Buenrostro JD, Regev A, Zhang F. Cell. 2023 Jan 5;186(1):209-229.e26. doi: 10.1016/j.cell.2022.11.026. PubMed 36608654.
Backbone
  Vector backbone: pLX_TRC317
  Backbone manufacturer: Broad Institute Genetic Perturbation Platform
  Backbone size w/o insert (bp): 8264
  Vector type: Mammalian Expression, Lentiviral
  Selectable markers: Puromycin
Growth in bacteria
  Bacterial resistance: Ampicillin, 100 μg/mL
  Growth temperature: 37°C
  Growth strain: NEB Stable
  Copy number: High Copy
Gene/Insert
  Gene/Insert name: MITF
  Species: H. sapiens (human)
  Insert size (bp): 1175
  Entrez Gene: MITF (a.k.a. CMM8, COMMAD, MI, MITF-A, WS2, WS2A, bHLHe32)
  Promoter: EF1a
  Cloning method: Unknown
  Sequencing primers: 5′ GGGTGGAGACTGAAGTTAGGCCAG; 3′ CACATAGCGTAAAAGGAGCAACATAG
Terms and licenses: Academic/Nonprofit Terms; Industry Terms: Not Available to Industry
Depositor comments: NM_198178,ENST00000531774 . The transcription factor ORF portion of this plasmid was synthesized by Genewiz. Please test multiple small colonies in case of plasmid recombination. To make this collection available in a timely manner, a portion of this collection was not fully sequenced by Addgene. If an Addgene verified full plasmid sequence is not available, please contact us prior to placing an order to request the full sequence.
How to cite: TFORF2344 was a gift from Feng Zhang (Addgene plasmid # 142932 ; http://n2t.net/addgene:142932 ; RRID:Addgene_142932)
