[The description below was written by a language model from this plasmid's Addgene catalogue record and pLannotate feature annotations shown in this document.]
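Description:
TFORF2344 is a lentiviral mammalian expression plasmid built on the pLX_TRC317 backbone, carrying a human MITF open reading frame as one member of a barcoded transcription factor ORF collection. It is maintained in E. coli through a high-copy ColE1/pUC-type origin with ampicillin resistance (β-lactamase), and the backbone also retains an f1 origin and remnants of a lac/lacZα cloning region flanked by T7 and T3 promoters. The depositor notes that the plasmid can recombine during propagation, as is common for LTR-containing vectors. The sequenced record is 9,439 nt, consistent with the stated backbone and insert sizes.

The viral portion has a third-generation, self-inactivating layout. An RSV promoter drives a truncated HIV-1 5' LTR, followed by the Ψ packaging signal with a gag fragment, the Rev response element, a cPPT/CTS element, WPRE and a ΔU3 3' LTR, with an SV40 polyadenylation signal downstream. Within the transfer cassette, an SV40 early promoter/origin drives puromycin N-acetyltransferase for selection of transduced cells, and a separate EF-1α promoter drives constitutive expression of MITF, a basic helix-loop-helix factor that binds M-box and E-box motifs and is important in melanocyte development. The depositor links the synthesized ORF to a specific MITF transcript isoform, which probably explains why the annotation tool labels it a fragment of the reference protein. The record describes a unique 24-bp barcode associated with each ORF, but the feature table does not annotate it. A short U6-promoter-like fragment between the ORF and WPRE is likely a residual or primer-binding sequence rather than a functional promoter.

The construct is intended for overexpressing MITF in mammalian cells by lentiviral transduction, individually or in pooled screens where barcode readout identifies the transcription factor, as in directed differentiation studies.
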