Features (pLannotate 1.2.2; 31 found; start..end, strand, type, name):
      5..231     +  promoter       RSV promoter: Rous sarcoma virus enhancer/promoter
    232..412     +  LTR            5' LTR (truncated): truncated 5' long terminal repeat (LTR) from HIV-1
    459..584     +  misc_feature   HIV-1 Ψ: packaging signal of human immunodeficiency virus type 1
    568..931     +  CDS            HIV-1 gag (fragment): gag protein from human immunodeficiency virus 1; gag
   1077..1310    +  misc_feature   RRE: The Rev response element (RRE) of HIV-1 allows for Rev-dependent mRNA export from the nucleus to the cytoplasm.
   1687..1713    +  CDS            Rev (fragment): human immunodeficiency virus 1 (HIV-1) Rev protein; rev; enhances nuclear export of unspliced and incompletely spliced viral mRNAs
   1720..1743    +  promoter       SV40 promoter (fragment): SV40 early promoter
   1744..1815    +  promoter       SV40 promoter (fragment): SV40 enhancer and early promoter
   1839..1974    +  rep_origin     SV40 ori: SV40 origin of replication
   2020..2616    +  CDS            PuroR (fragment): puromycin N-acetyltransferase; pac from Streptomyces; confers resistance to puromycin
   2665..2782    +  misc_feature   cPPT/CTS: central polypurine tract and central termination sequence of HIV-1
   2847..2913    +  CDS            small t antigen (fragment): SV40 (simian virus 40) small t antigen
   2920..4098    +  promoter       EF-1α promoter: strong constitutive promoter for human elongation factor EF-1α
   4100..5185    +  CDS            MITF (fragment): MITF_HUMAN - Also known as BHLHE32. Experimental evidence at protein level: Swiss-Prot protein existence level 1. Transcription factor that regulates the expression of genes with essential roles in cell differentiation, proliferation and survival. Binds to M-boxes (5'-TCATGTG-3') and symmetrical DNA sequences (E-boxes) (5'-CACGTG-3') found in the promoters of target genes, such as BCL2 and tyrosinase (TYR). Plays an important role in melanocyte development by regulating the expression of tyrosinase (TYR) and tyrosinase-related protein 1 (TYRP1). Plays a critical role in the differentiation of
   5201..5254    +  promoter       U6 promoter (fragment): RNA polymerase III promoter for human U6 snRNA
   5296..5884    +  misc_feature   WPRE: woodchuck hepatitis virus posttranscriptional regulatory element
   5935..5954    +  misc_feature   cPPT/CTS (fragment): central polypurine tract and central termination sequence of HIV-1
   5956..6189    +  LTR            3' LTR (ΔU3): self-inactivating 3' long terminal repeat (LTR) from HIV-1
   6267..6388    +  polyA_signal   SV40 poly(A) signal: SV40 polyadenylation signal
   6428..6563    +  rep_origin     SV40 ori: SV40 origin of replication
   6584..6602    -  promoter       T7 promoter: promoter for bacteriophage T7 RNA polymerase
   6610..6765    +  CDS            lacZα (fragment): LacZα fragment of β-galactosidase; lacZ fragment
   6770..7198    +  rep_origin     f1 ori (sequence partly withheld): f1 bacteriophage origin of replication; arrow indicates direction of (+) strand synthesis
   7251..7355    +  promoter       AmpR promoter: bla
   7356..8216    +  CDS            AmpR: β-lactamase; bla; confers resistance to ampicillin, carbenicillin, and related antibiotics
   8387..8975    +  rep_origin     ori: high-copy-number ColE1/pMB1/pBR322/pUC origin of replication
   9158..9250    +  CDS            lacI (fragment): lac repressor; lacI; The lac repressor binds to the lac operator to inhibit transcription in E. coli. This inhibition can be relieved by adding lactose or isopropyl-β-D-thiogalactopyranoside (IPTG).
   9263..9284    +  protein_bind   CAP binding site: CAP binding activates transcription in the presence of cAMP. E. coli catabolite activator protein
   9299..9329    +  promoter       lac promoter: promoter for the E. coli lac operon
   9337..9353    +  protein_bind   lac operator: The lac repressor binds to the lac operator to inhibit transcription in E. coli. This inhibition can be relieved by adding lactose or isopropyl-β-D-thiogalactopyranoside (IPTG). lac repressor encoded by lacI
   9398..9416    +  promoter       T3 promoter: promoter for bacteriophage T3 RNA polymerase
>Addgene plasmid #142932 | TFORF2344 | addgene full sequence | sequence record 391565 | Addgene NGS Result
TTAATGTAGTCTTATGCAATACTCTTGTAGTCTTGCAACATGGTAACGATGAGTTAGCAACATGCCTTAC
AAGGAGAGAAAAAGCACCGTGCATGCCGATTGGTGGAAGTAAGGTGGTACGATCGTGCCTTATTAGGAAG
GCAACAGACGGGTCTGACATGGATTGGACGAACCACTGAATTGCCGCATTGCAGAGATATTGTATTTAAG
TGCCTAGCTCGATACATAAACGGGTCTCTCTGGTTAGACCAGATCTGAGCCTGGGAGCTCTCTGGCTAAC
TAGGGAACCCACTGCTTAAGCCTCAATAAAGCTTGCCTTGAGTGCTTCAAGTAGTGTGTGCCCGTCTGTT
GTGTGACTCTGGTAACTAGAGATCCCTCAGACCCTTTTAGTCAGTGTGGAAAATCTCTAGCAGTGGCGCC
CGAACAGGGACTTGAAAGCGAAAGGGAAACCAGAGGAGCTCTCTCGACGCAGGACTCGGCTTGCTGAAGC
GCGCACGGCAAGAGGCGAGGGGCGGCGACTGGTGAGTACGCCAAAAATTTTGACTAGCGGAGGCTAGAAG
GAGAGAGATGGGTGCGAGAGCGTCAGTATTAAGCGGGGGAGAATTAGATCGCGATGGGAAAAAATTCGGT
TAAGGCCAGGGGGAAAGAAAAAATATAAATTAAAACATATAGTATGGGCAAGCAGGGAGCTAGAACGATT
CGCAGTTAATCCTGGCCTGTTAGAAACATCAGAAGGCTGTAGACAAATACTGGGACAGCTACAACCATCC
CTTCAGACAGGATCAGAAGAACTTAGATCATTATATAATACAGTAGCAACCCTCTATTGTGTGCATCAAA
GGATAGAGATAAAAGACACCAAGGAAGCTTTAGACAAGATAGAGGAAGAGCAAAACAAAAGTAAGACCAC
CGCACAGCAAGCGGCCGCTGATCTTCAGACCTGGAGGAGGAGATATGAGGGACAATTGGAGAAGTGAATT
ATATAAATATAAAGTAGTAAAAATTGAACCATTAGGAGTAGCACCCACCAAGGCAAAGAGAAGAGTGGTG
CAGAGAGAAAAAAGAGCAGTGGGAATAGGAGCTTTGTTCCTTGGGTTCTTGGGAGCAGCAGGAAGCACTA
TGGGCGCAGCGTCAATGACGCTGACGGTACAGGCCAGACAATTATTGTCTGGTATAGTGCAGCAGCAGAA
CAATTTGCTGAGGGCTATTGAGGCGCAACAGCATCTGTTGCAACTCACAGTCTGGGGCATCAAGCAGCTC
CAGGCAAGAATCCTGGCTGTGGAAAGATACCTAAAGGATCAACAGCTCCTGGGGATTTGGGGTTGCTCTG
GAAAACTCATTTGCACCACTGCTGTGCCTTGGAATGCTAGTTGGAGTAATAAATCTCTGGAACAGATTTG
GAATCACACGACCTGGATGGAGTGGGACAGAGAAATTAACAATTACACAAGCTTAATACACTCCTTAATT
GAAGAATCGCAAAACCAGCAAGAAAAGAATGAACAAGAATTATTGGAATTAGATAAATGGGCAAGTTTGT
GGAATTGGTTTAACATAACAAATTGGCTGTGGTATATAAAATTATTCATAATGATAGTAGGAGGCTTGGT
AGGTTTAAGAATAGTTTTTGCTGTACTTTCTATAGTGAATAGAGTTAGGCAGGGATATTCACCATTATCG
TTTCAGACCCACCTCCCAACCCCGAGGGGACCCATGCATTGCATCTCAATTAGTCAGCAACCAGGTGTGG
AAAGTCCCCAGGCTCCCCAGCAGGCAGAAGTATGCAAAGCATGCGTCTCAATTAGTCAGCAACCATAGTC
CCGCCCCTAACTCCGCCCATCCCGCCCCTAACTCCGCCCAGTTCCGCCCATTCTCCGCCCCATGGCTGAC
TAATTTTTTTTATTTATGCAGAGGCCGAGGCCGCCTCGGCCTCTGAGCTATTCCAGAAGTAGTGAGGAGG
CTTTTTTGGAGGCCTAGGCTTTTGCAAAAAGCTTTCTAGAGGTACCACCGGAGCTTACCATGACCGAGTA
CAAGCCCACGGTGCGCCTCGCCACCCGCGACGACGTCCCCAGGGCCGTACGCACCCTCGCCGCCGCGTTC
GCCGACTACCCCGCCACGCGCCACACCGTCGATCCGGACCGCCACATCGAGCGGGTCACCGAGCTGCAAG
AACTCTTCCTCACGCGCGTCGGGCTCGACATCGGCAAGGTGTGGGTCGCGGACGACGGCGCCGCCGTGGC
GGTCTGGACCACGCCGGAGAGCGTCGAAGCGGGGGCGGTGTTCGCCGAGATCGGCCCGCGCATGGCCGAG
TTGAGCGGTTCCCGGCTGGCCGCGCAGCAACAGATGGAAGGCCTCCTGGCGCCGCACCGGCCCAAGGAGC
CCGCGTGGTTCCTGGCCACCGTCGGCGTCTCGCCCGACCACCAGGGCAAGGGTCTGGGCAGCGCCGTCGT
GCTCCCCGGAGTGGAGGCGGCCGAGCGCGCCGGGGTGCCCGCCTTCCTGGAGACCTCCGCGCCCCGCAAC
CTCCCCTTCTACGAGCGGCTCGGCTTCACCGTCACCGCCGACGTCGAGGTGCCCGAAGGACCGCGCACCT
GGTGCATGACCCGCAAGCCCGGTGCCAGTTAACGAATTCTAGATCTTGAGACAAATGGCAGTATTCATCC
ACAATTTTAAAAGAAAAGGGGGGATTGGGGGGTACAGTGCAGGGGAAAGAATAGTAGACATAATAGCAAC
AGACATACAAACTAAAGAATTACAAAAACAAATTACAAAAATTCAAAATTTTCGGGTTTATTACAGGGAC
AGCAGAGATCCACTTTGGCGCCGGCTCGAGGCCTGCAGGTGCAAAGATGGATAAAGTTTTAAACAGAGAG
GAATCTTTGCAGCTAATGGACCTTCTAGGTCTTGAAAGGAGTGGGAATTGGCTCCGGTGCCCGTCAGTGG
GCAGAGCGCACATCGCCCACAGTCCCCGAGAAGTTGGGGGGAGGGGTCGGCAATTGAACCGGTGCCTAGA
GAAGGTGGCGCGGGGTAAACTGGGAAAGTGATGTCGTGTACTGGCTCCGCCTTTTTCCCGAGGGTGGGGG
AGAACCGTATATAAGTGCAGTAGTCGCCGTGAACGTTCTTTTTCGCAACGGGTTTGCCGCCAGAACACAG
GTAAGTGCCGTGTGTGGTTCCCGCGGGCCTGGCCTCTTTACGGGTTATGGCCCTTGCGTGCCTTGAATTA
CTTCCACCTGGCTGCAGTACGTGATTCTTGATCCCGAGCTTCGGGTTGGAAGTGGGTGGGAGAGTTCGAG
GCCTTGCGCTTAAGGAGCCCCTTCGCCTCGTGCTTGAGTTGAGGCCTGGCCTGGGCGCTGGGGCCGCCGC
GTGCGAATCTGGTGGCACCTTCGCGCCTGTCTCGCTGCTTTCGATAAGTCTCTAGCCATTTAAAATTTTT
GATGACCTGCTGCGACGCTTTTTTTCTGGCAAGATAGTCTTGTAAATGCGGGCCAAGATCTGCACACTGG
TATTTCGGTTTTTGGGGCCGCGGGCGGCGACGGGGCCCGTGCGTCCCAGCGCACATGTTCGGCGAGGCGG
GGCCTGCGAGCGCGGCCACCGAGAATCGGACGGGGGTAGTCTCAAGCTGGCCGGCCTGCTCTGGTGCCTG
GCCTCGCGCCGCCGTGTATCGCCCCGCCCTGGGCGGCAAGGCTGGCCCGGTCGGCACCAGTTGCGTGAGC
GGAAAGATGGCCGCTTCCCGGCCCTGCTGCAGGGAGCTCAAAATGGAGGACGCGGCGCTCGGGAGAGCGG
GCGGGTGAGTCACCCACACAAAGGAAAAGGGCCTTTCCGTCCTCAGCCGTCGCTTCATGTGACTCCACGG
AGTACCGGGCGCCGTCCAGGCACCTCGATTAGTTCTCGAGCTTTTGGAGTACGTCGTCTTTAGGTTGGGG
GGAGGGGTTTTATGCGATGGAGTTTCCCCACACTGAGTGGGTGGAGACTGAAGTTAGGCCAGCTTGGCAC
TTGATGTAATTCTCCTTGGAATTTGCCCTTTTTGAGTTTGGATCTTGGTTCATTCTCAAGCCTCAGACAG
TGGTTCAAAGTTTTTTTCTTCCATTTCAGGTGTCGTGAGGCTAGCACCGCCACCATGCTGGAAATGCTAG
AATATAATCACTATCAGGTGCAGACCCACCTCGAAAACCCCACCAAGTACCACATACAGCAAGCCCAACG
GCAGCAGGGATTTTATAAGTTTGAAGAGCAAAACAGGGCAGAGAGCGAGTGCCCAGGCATGAACACACAT
TCACGAGCGTCCTGTATGCAGATGGATGATGTAATCGATGACATCATTAGCCTAGAATCAAGTTATAATG
AGGAAATCTTGGGCTTGATGGATCCTGCTTTGCAAATGGCAAATACGTTGCCTGTCTCGGGAAACTTGAT
TGATCTTTATGGAAACCAAGGTCTGCCCCCACCAGGCCTCACCATCAGCAACTCCTGTCCAGCCAACCTT
CCCAACATAAAAAGGGAGCTCACAGAGTCTGAAGCAAGAGCACTGGCCAAAGAGAGGCAGAAAAAGGACA
ATCACAACCTGATTGAACGAAGAAGAAGATTTAACATAAATGACCGCATTAAAGAACTAGGTACTTTGAT
TCCCAAGTCAAATGATCCAGACATGCGCTGGAACAAGGGAACCATCTTAAAAGCATCCGTGGACTATATC
CGAAAGTTGCAACGAGAACAGCAACGCGCAAAAGAACTTGAAAACCGACAGAAGAAACTGGAGCACGCCA
ACCGGCATTTGTTGCTCAGAATACAGGAACTTGAAATGCAGGCTCGAGCTCATGGACTTTCCCTTATTCC
ATCCACGGGTCTCTGCTCTCCAGATTTGGTGAATCGGATCATCAAGCAAGAACCCGTTCTTGAGAACTGC
AGCCAAGACCTCCTTCAGCATCATGCAGACCTAACCTGTACAACAACTCTCGATCTCACGGATGGCACCA
TCACCTTCAACAACAACCTCGGAACTGGGACTGAGGCCAACCAAGCCTATAGTGTCCCCACAAAAATGGG
ATCCAAACTGGAAGACATCCTGATGGACGACACCCTTTCTCCCGTCGGTGTCACTGATCCACTCCTTTCC
TCAGTGTCCCCCGGAGCTTCCAAAACAAGCAGCCGGAGGAGCAGTATGAGCATGGAAGAGACGGAGCACA
CTTGTTAGTAATGAACTAGTCCGTAACTTGAAAGTATTTCGATTTCTTGGCTTTATATATCTTGTGGAAA
GGACGACCTACGAGATTTGCTTATAGATTTACGCGTTAAGTCGACAATCAACCTCTGGATTACAAAATTT
GTGAAAGATTGACTGGTATTCTTAACTATGTTGCTCCTTTTACGCTATGTGGATACGCTGCTTTAATGCC
TTTGTATCATGCTATTGCTTCCCGTATGGCTTTCATTTTCTCCTCCTTGTATAAATCCTGGTTGCTGTCT
CTTTATGAGGAGTTGTGGCCCGTTGTCAGGCAACGTGGCGTGGTGTGCACTGTGTTTGCTGACGCAACCC
CCACTGGTTGGGGCATTGCCACCACCTGTCAGCTCCTTTCCGGGACTTTCGCTTTCCCCCTCCCTATTGC
CACGGCGGAACTCATCGCCGCCTGCCTTGCCCGCTGCTGGACAGGGGCTCGGCTGTTGGGCACTGACAAT
TCCGTGGTGTTGTCGGGGAAATCATCGTCCTTTCCTTGGCTGCTCGCCTGTGTTGCCACCTGGATTCTGC
GCGGGACGTCCTTCTGCTACGTCCCTTCGGCCCTCAATCCAGCGGACCTTCCTTCCCGCGGCCTGCTGCC
GGCTCTGCGGCCTCTTCCGCGTCTTCGCCTTCGCCCTCAGACGAGTCGGATCTCCCTTTGGGCCGCCTCC
CCGCGTCGACTTTAAGACCAATGACTTACAAGGCAGCTGTAGATCTTAGCCACTTTTTAAAAGAAAAGGG
GGGACTGGAAGGGCTAATTCACTCCCAACGAAGACAAGATCTGCTTTTTGCTTGTACTGGGTCTCTCTGG
TTAGACCAGATCTGAGCCTGGGAGCTCTCTGGCTAACTAGGGAACCCACTGCTTAAGCCTCAATAAAGCT
TGCCTTGAGTGCTTCAAGTAGTGTGTGCCCGTCTGTTGTGTGACTCTGGTAACTAGAGATCCCTCAGACC
CTTTTAGTCAGTGTGGAAAATCTCTAGCAGTACGTATAGTAGTTCATGTCATCTTATTATTCAGTATTTA
TAACTTGCAAAGAAATGAATATCAGAGAGTGAGAGGAACTTGTTTATTGCAGCTTATAATGGTTACAAAT
AAAGCAATAGCATCACAAATTTCACAAATAAAGCATTTTTTTCACTGCATTCTAGTTGTGGTTTGTCCAA
ACTCATCAATGTATCTTATCATGTCTGGCTCTAGCTATCCCGCCCCTAACTCCGCCCATCCCGCCCCTAA
CTCCGCCCAGTTCCGCCCATTCTCCGCCCCATGGCTGACTAATTTTTTTTATTTATGCAGAGGCCGAGGC
CGCCTCGGCCTCTGAGCTATTCCAGAAGTAGTGAGGAGGCTTTTTTGGAGGCCTAGGGACGTACCCAATT
CGCCCTATAGTGAGTCGTATTACGCGCGCTCACTGGCCGTCGTTTTACAACGTCGTGACTGGGAAAACCC
TGGCGTTACCCAACTTAATCGCCTTGCAGCACATCCCCCTTTCGCCAGCTGGCGTAATAGCGAAGAGGCC
CGCACCGATCGCCCTTCCCAACAGTTGCGCAGCCTGAATGGCGAATGGG
[124 nt withheld, positions 6770-6893]
C
[91 nt withheld, positions 6895-6985]
A
[49 nt withheld, positions 6987-7035]
CCTTTGACGTTGGAGTCCACGTTCTTT
[37 nt withheld, positions 7063-7099]
ACCCTATCTCGGTCTATTCTTTTGATTTATAAGGGATTTTGCCGATTTCGGCCTATTGGTTAAAAAATGA
GCTGATTTAACAAAAATTTAACGCGAATTTTAACAAAATATTAACGCTTACAATTTAGGTGGCACTTTTC
GGGGAAATGTGCGCGGAACCCCTATTTGTTTATTTTTCTAAATACATTCAAATATGTATCCGCTCATGAG
ACAATAACCCTGATAAATGCTTCAATAATATTGAAAAAGGAAGAGTATGAGTATTCAACATTTCCGTGTC
GCCCTTATTCCCTTTTTTGCGGCATTTTGCCTTCCTGTTTTTGCTCACCCAGAAACGCTGGTGAAAGTAA
AAGATGCTGAAGATCAGTTGGGTGCACGAGTGGGTTACATCGAACTGGATCTCAACAGCGGTAAGATCCT
TGAGAGTTTTCGCCCCGAAGAACGTTTTCCAATGATGAGCACTTTTAAAGTTCTGCTATGTGGCGCGGTA
TTATCCCGTATTGACGCCGGGCAAGAGCAACTCGGTCGCCGCATACACTATTCTCAGAATGACTTGGTTG
AGTACTCACCAGTCACAGAAAAGCATCTTACGGATGGCATGACAGTAAGAGAATTATGCAGTGCTGCCAT
AACCATGAGTGATAACACTGCGGCCAACTTACTTCTGACAACGATCGGAGGACCGAAGGAGCTAACCGCT
TTTTTGCACAACATGGGGGATCATGTAACTCGCCTTGATCGTTGGGAACCGGAGCTGAATGAAGCCATAC
CAAACGACGAGCGTGACACCACGATGCCTGTAGCAATGGCAACAACGTTGCGCAAACTATTAACTGGCGA
ACTACTTACTCTAGCTTCCCGGCAACAATTAATAGACTGGATGGAGGCGGATAAAGTTGCAGGACCACTT
CTGCGCTCGGCCCTTCCGGCTGGCTGGTTTATTGCTGATAAATCTGGAGCCGGTGAGCGTGGGTCTCGCG
GTATCATTGCAGCACTGGGGCCAGATGGTAAGCCCTCCCGTATCGTAGTTATCTACACGACGGGGAGTCA
GGCAACTATGGATGAACGAAATAGACAGATCGCTGAGATAGGTGCCTCACTGATTAAGCATTGGTAACTG
TCAGACCAAGTTTACTCATATATACTTTAGATTGATTTAAAACTTCATTTTTAATTTAAAAGGATCTAGG
TGAAGATCCTTTTTGATAATCTCATGACCAAAATCCCTTAACGTGAGTTTTCGTTCCACTGAGCGTCAGA
CCCCGTAGAAAAGATCAAAGGATCTTCTTGAGATCCTTTTTTTCTGCGCGTAATCTGCTGCTTGCAAACA
AAAAAACCACCGCTACCAGCGGTGGTTTGTTTGCCGGATCAAGAGCTACCAACTCTTTTTCCGAAGGTAA
CTGGCTTCAGCAGAGCGCAGATACCAAATACTGTTCTTCTAGTGTAGCCGTAGTTAGGCCACCACTTCAA
GAACTCTGTAGCACCGCCTACATACCTCGCTCTGCTAATCCTGTTACCAGTGGCTGCTGCCAGTGGCGAT
AAGTCGTGTCTTACCGGGTTGGACTCAAGACGATAGTTACCGGATAAGGCGCAGCGGTCGGGCTGAACGG
GGGGTTCGTGCACACAGCCCAGCTTGGAGCGAACGACCTACACCGAACTGAGATACCTACAGCGTGAGCT
ATGAGAAAGCGCCACGCTTCCCGAAGGGAGAAAGGCGGACAGGTATCCGGTAAGCGGCAGGGTCGGAACA
GGAGAGCGCACGAGGGAGCTTCCAGGGGGAAACGCCTGGTATCTTTATAGTCCTGTCGGGTTTCGCCACC
TCTGACTTGAGCGTCGATTTTTGTGATGCTCGTCAGGGGGGCGGAGCCTATGGAAAAACGCCAGCAACGC
GGCCTTTTTACGGTTCCTGGCCTTTTGCTGGCCTTTTGCTCACATGTTCTTTCCTGCGTTATCCCCTGAT
TCTGTGGATAACCGTATTACCGCCTTTGAGTGAGCTGATACCGCTCGCCGCAGCCGAACGACCGAGCGCA
GCGAGTCAGTGAGCGAGGAAGCGGAAGAGCGCCCAATACGCAAACCGCCTCTCCCCGCGCGTTGGCCGAT
TCATTAATGCAGCTGGCACGACAGGTTTCCCGACTGGAAAGCGGGCAGTGAGCGCAACGCAATTAATGTG
AGTTAGCTCACTCATTAGGCACCCCAGGCTTTACACTTTATGCTTCCGGCTCGTATGTTGTGTGGAATTG
TGAGCGGATAACAATTTCACACAGGAAACAGCTATGACCATGATTACGCCAAGCGCGCAATTAACCCTCA
CTAAAGGGAACAAAAGCTGGAGCTGCAAGC
