>Addgene plasmid #142932 | TFORF2344 | depositor partial sequence | sequence record 280934 | Insert
ACCGCCACCATGCTGGAAATGCTAGAATATAATCACTATCAGGTGCAGACCCACCTCGAAAACCCCACCA
AGTACCACATACAGCAAGCCCAACGGCAGCAGGGATTTTATAAGTTTGAAGAGCAAAACAGGGCAGAGAG
CGAGTGCCCAGGCATGAACACACATTCACGAGCGTCCTGTATGCAGATGGATGATGTAATCGATGACATC
ATTAGCCTAGAATCAAGTTATAATGAGGAAATCTTGGGCTTGATGGATCCTGCTTTGCAAATGGCAAATA
CGTTGCCTGTCTCGGGAAACTTGATTGATCTTTATGGAAACCAAGGTCTGCCCCCACCAGGCCTCACCAT
CAGCAACTCCTGTCCAGCCAACCTTCCCAACATAAAAAGGGAGCTCACAGAGTCTGAAGCAAGAGCACTG
GCCAAAGAGAGGCAGAAAAAGGACAATCACAACCTGATTGAACGAAGAAGAAGATTTAACATAAATGACC
GCATTAAAGAACTAGGTACTTTGATTCCCAAGTCAAATGATCCAGACATGCGCTGGAACAAGGGAACCAT
CTTAAAAGCATCCGTGGACTATATCCGAAAGTTGCAACGAGAACAGCAACGCGCAAAAGAACTTGAAAAC
CGACAGAAGAAACTGGAGCACGCCAACCGGCATTTGTTGCTCAGAATACAGGAACTTGAAATGCAGGCTC
GAGCTCATGGACTTTCCCTTATTCCATCCACGGGTCTCTGCTCTCCAGATTTGGTGAATCGGATCATCAA
GCAAGAACCCGTTCTTGAGAACTGCAGCCAAGACCTCCTTCAGCATCATGCAGACCTAACCTGTACAACA
ACTCTCGATCTCACGGATGGCACCATCACCTTCAACAACAACCTCGGAACTGGGACTGAGGCCAACCAAG
CCTATAGTGTCCCCACAAAAATGGGATCCAAACTGGAAGACATCCTGATGGACGACACCCTTTCTCCCGT
CGGTGTCACTGATCCACTCCTTTCCTCAGTGTCCCCCGGAGCTTCCAAAACAAGCAGCCGGAGGAGCAGT
ATGAGCATGGAAGAGACGGAGCACACTTGTTAGTAATGAACTAGTCCGTAACTTGAAAGTATTTCGATTT
CTTGGCTTTATATATCTTGTGGAAAGGACGACCTACGAGATTTGCTTATAGATTT
