>Addgene plasmid #142932 | TFORF2344 | depositor partial sequence | sequence record 280935 | Barcode
CCTACGAGATTTGCTTATAGATTT
